Addgene plasmid #218991: SFFV-MYCL-Brd 7
Purpose: Transcription factor MYCL with a specific barcode assigned.
Depositing lab: Filipe Pereira. Depositing organization: Center for Neuroscience and Cell Biology, University of Coimbra. Publication: A combinatorial transcription factor screening platform for immune cell reprogramming. Kurochkin I, Altman AR, Caiado I, Pertiga-Cabral D, Halitzki E, Minaeva M, Zimmermannova O, Henriques-Oliveira L, Klein D, Nair M, Oliveira D, Cajal LR, Knittel R, Feick C, Ringner M, Martin M, Cirovic B, Pires CF, Rosa FF, Sitnicka E, Theis FJ, Pereira CF. Cell Syst. 2026 Jan 21;17(1):101457. doi: 10.1016/j.cels.2025.101457. Epub 2026 Jan 14. PubMed 41539305.
Backbone
  Vector backbone: SFFV-MCS
  Backbone size w/o insert (bp): 6638
  Vector type: Lentiviral
Growth in bacteria
  Bacterial resistance: Ampicillin, 100 μg/mL
  Growth temperature: 37°C
  Growth strain: NEB Stable
  Copy number: High Copy
Gene/Insert
  Gene/Insert name: MYCL
  Species: H. sapiens (human)
  Insert size (bp): 1185
  Entrez Gene: MYCL (a.k.a. L-Myc, LMYC, MYCL1, bHLHe38)
  Promoter: The spleen focus-forming virus (SFFV) promoter
  Cloning method: Restriction Enzyme; 5′ cloning site Bsp119I (not destroyed); 3′ cloning site BstHI (not destroyed)
Terms and licenses: Academic/Nonprofit Terms; Industry Terms: Not Available to Industry
Depositor comments: Barcode sequence cloned into XbaI restriction site. Design of plasmid is as follows: SFFV-[TF sequence]-WPRE-[Barcode sequence].
How to cite: SFFV-MYCL-Brd 7 was a gift from Filipe Pereira (Addgene plasmid # 218991 ; http://n2t.net/addgene:218991 ; RRID:Addgene_218991)
