[The description below was written by a language model from this plasmid's Addgene catalogue record and pLannotate feature annotations shown in this document.]
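Description:
SFFV-MYCL-Brd 7 is a third-generation-style, self-inactivating HIV-1 lentiviral transfer plasmid built on the SFFV-MCS backbone, carrying the human transcription factor MYCL (L-Myc) together with a construct-specific DNA barcode. In bacteria it is maintained through a high-copy ColE1/pUC-type origin and selected with ampicillin via the β-lactamase gene. An f1 origin, lacZα/lac promoter remnants and T7/T3 promoters are leftovers of the pBluescript-like cloning backbone.

The viral portion begins with an RSV promoter fused to a truncated 5' LTR, which drives Tat-independent production of the genomic RNA in packaging cells. This is followed by the Ψ packaging signal with a gag fragment, the Rev response element for nuclear export of unspliced RNA, and the cPPT/CTS that aids nuclear import of the preintegration complex. The internal expression cassette uses the spleen focus-forming virus (SFFV) promoter, a strong promoter often chosen for haematopoietic and other mammalian cells, to drive the MYCL coding sequence, which was cloned between flanking multiple-cloning-site remnants. A WPRE downstream boosts transcript stability and expression. According to the depositor the barcode sits after the WPRE at an XbaI site, although it is not annotated in the feature table. The ΔU3 3' LTR renders the integrated provirus self-inactivating, and an SV40 poly(A) signal and SV40 origin lie outside the LTRs. No tag, reporter or mammalian selection marker is annotated.

Because the barcode lies within the transcribed region upstream of the 3' LTR, it should allow the delivered factor to be identified from sequencing data. The plasmid belongs to a barcoded transcription factor collection for combinatorial screening of immune cell reprogramming.
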