Features (pLannotate 1.2.2; 29 found; start..end, strand, type, name):
     94..112     -  promoter       T7 promoter: promoter for bacteriophage T7 RNA polymerase
    120..275     +  CDS            lacZα (fragment): LacZα fragment of β-galactosidase; lacZ fragment
    280..708     +  rep_origin     f1 ori (sequence partly withheld): f1 bacteriophage origin of replication; arrow indicates direction of (+) strand synthesis
    761..865     +  promoter       AmpR promoter: bla
    866..1726    +  CDS            AmpR: β-lactamase; bla; confers resistance to ampicillin, carbenicillin, and related antibiotics
   1897..2485    +  rep_origin     ori: high-copy-number ColE1/pMB1/pBR322/pUC origin of replication
   2668..2760    +  CDS            lacI (fragment): lac repressor; lacI; The lac repressor binds to the lac operator to inhibit transcription in E. coli. This inhibition can be relieved by adding lactose or isopropyl-β-D-thiogalactopyranoside (IPTG).
   2773..2794    +  protein_bind   CAP binding site: CAP binding activates transcription in the presence of cAMP. E. coli catabolite activator protein
   2809..2839    +  promoter       lac promoter: promoter for the E. coli lac operon
   2847..2863    +  protein_bind   lac operator: The lac repressor binds to the lac operator to inhibit transcription in E. coli. This inhibition can be relieved by adding lactose or isopropyl-β-D-thiogalactopyranoside (IPTG). lac repressor encoded by lacI
   2908..2926    +  promoter       T3 promoter: promoter for bacteriophage T3 RNA polymerase
   2954..3180    +  promoter       RSV promoter: Rous sarcoma virus enhancer/promoter
   3181..3361    +  LTR            5' LTR (truncated): truncated 5' long terminal repeat (LTR) from HIV-1
   3408..3533    +  misc_feature   HIV-1 Ψ: packaging signal of human immunodeficiency virus type 1
   3517..3880    +  CDS            HIV-1 gag (fragment): gag protein from human immunodeficiency virus 1; gag
   4026..4259    +  misc_feature   RRE: The Rev response element (RRE) of HIV-1 allows for Rev-dependent mRNA export from the nucleus to the cytoplasm.
   4636..4736    +  CDS            Rev (fragment): human immunodeficiency virus 1 (HIV-1) Rev protein; rev; enhances nuclear export of unspliced and incompletely spliced viral mRNAs
   4755..4872    +  misc_feature   cPPT/CTS: central polypurine tract and central termination sequence of HIV-1
   4906..5307    +  promoter       SFFV promoter: spleen focus-forming virus long terminal repeat (LTR) promoter
   5317..5340    +  misc_feature   MCS (fragment): pBluescript multiple cloning site
   5365..6456    +  CDS            MYCL: MYCL_HUMAN - Also known as BHLHE38, LMYC, MYCL1. Experimental evidence at protein level: Swiss-Prot protein existence level 1. From Homo sapiens (Human).
   6467..6492    +  misc_feature   MCS (fragment): pBluescript multiple cloning site
   6492..6551    +  CDS            S (fragment): HBSAG_WHV6 - Experimental evidence at transcript level: Swiss-Prot protein existence level 2. The middle envelope protein plays an important role in the budding of the virion. It is involved in the induction of budding in a nucleocapsid independent way. In this process the majority of envelope proteins bud to form subviral lipoprotein particles of 22 nm of diameter that do not contain a nucleocapsid (By similarity). From Woodchuck hepatitis B virus (isolate w64/pWS23) (WHV).
   6683..7086    +  misc_feature   WPRE: woodchuck hepatitis virus posttranscriptional regulatory element
   7144..7203    +  CDS            nef (fragment): NEF_HV1Z2 - Experimental evidence at protein level: Swiss-Prot protein existence level 1. Extracellular Nef protein targets CD4(+) T-lymphocytes for apoptosis by interacting with CXCR4 surface receptors. From Human immunodeficiency virus type 1 group M subtype D (isolate Z2/CDC-Z34) (HIV-1).
   7205..7438    +  LTR            3' LTR (ΔU3): self-inactivating 3' long terminal repeat (LTR) from HIV-1
   7510..7631    +  polyA_signal   SV40 poly(A) signal: SV40 polyadenylation signal
   7650..7671    +  rep_origin     SV40 ori (fragment): SV40 origin of replication
   7671..73      +  rep_origin     SV40 ori (across the origin): SV40 origin of replication
>Addgene plasmid #218991 | SFFV-MYCL-Brd 7 | addgene full sequence | sequence record 449695 | Addgene NGS Result
ATTTATGCAGAGGCCGAGGCCGCCTCGGCCTCTGAGCTATTCCAGAAGTAGTGAGGAGGCTTTTTTGGAG
GCCTAGGGACGTACCCAATTCGCCCTATAGTGAGTCGTATTACGCGCGCTCACTGGCCGTCGTTTTACAA
CGTCGTGACTGGGAAAACCCTGGCGTTACCCAACTTAATCGCCTTGCAGCACATCCCCCTTTCGCCAGCT
GGCGTAATAGCGAAGAGGCCCGCACCGATCGCCCTTCCCAACAGTTGCGCAGCCTGAATGGCGAATGGG
[124 nt withheld, positions 280-403]
C
[91 nt withheld, positions 405-495]
A
[49 nt withheld, positions 497-545]
CCTTTGACGTTGGAGTCCACGTTCTTT
[37 nt withheld, positions 573-609]
ACCCTATCTCGGTCTATTCTTTTGATTTATAAGGGATTTTGCCGATTTCGGCCTATTGGTTAAAAAATGA
GCTGATTTAACAAAAATTTAACGCGAATTTTAACAAAATATTAACGCTTACAATTTAGGTGGCACTTTTC
GGGGAAATGTGCGCGGAACCCCTATTTGTTTATTTTTCTAAATACATTCAAATATGTATCCGCTCATGAG
ACAATAACCCTGATAAATGCTTCAATAATATTGAAAAAGGAAGAGTATGAGTATTCAACATTTCCGTGTC
GCCCTTATTCCCTTTTTTGCGGCATTTTGCCTTCCTGTTTTTGCTCACCCAGAAACGCTGGTGAAAGTAA
AAGATGCTGAAGATCAGTTGGGTGCACGAGTGGGTTACATCGAACTGGATCTCAACAGCGGTAAGATCCT
TGAGAGTTTTCGCCCCGAAGAACGTTTTCCAATGATGAGCACTTTTAAAGTTCTGCTATGTGGCGCGGTA
TTATCCCGTATTGACGCCGGGCAAGAGCAACTCGGTCGCCGCATACACTATTCTCAGAATGACTTGGTTG
AGTACTCACCAGTCACAGAAAAGCATCTTACGGATGGCATGACAGTAAGAGAATTATGCAGTGCTGCCAT
AACCATGAGTGATAACACTGCGGCCAACTTACTTCTGACAACGATCGGAGGACCGAAGGAGCTAACCGCT
TTTTTGCACAACATGGGGGATCATGTAACTCGCCTTGATCGTTGGGAACCGGAGCTGAATGAAGCCATAC
CAAACGACGAGCGTGACACCACGATGCCTGTAGCAATGGCAACAACGTTGCGCAAACTATTAACTGGCGA
ACTACTTACTCTAGCTTCCCGGCAACAATTAATAGACTGGATGGAGGCGGATAAAGTTGCAGGACCACTT
CTGCGCTCGGCCCTTCCGGCTGGCTGGTTTATTGCTGATAAATCTGGAGCCGGTGAGCGTGGGTCTCGCG
GTATCATTGCAGCACTGGGGCCAGATGGTAAGCCCTCCCGTATCGTAGTTATCTACACGACGGGGAGTCA
GGCAACTATGGATGAACGAAATAGACAGATCGCTGAGATAGGTGCCTCACTGATTAAGCATTGGTAACTG
TCAGACCAAGTTTACTCATATATACTTTAGATTGATTTAAAACTTCATTTTTAATTTAAAAGGATCTAGG
TGAAGATCCTTTTTGATAATCTCATGACCAAAATCCCTTAACGTGAGTTTTCGTTCCACTGAGCGTCAGA
CCCCGTAGAAAAGATCAAAGGATCTTCTTGAGATCCTTTTTTTCTGCGCGTAATCTGCTGCTTGCAAACA
AAAAAACCACCGCTACCAGCGGTGGTTTGTTTGCCGGATCAAGAGCTACCAACTCTTTTTCCGAAGGTAA
CTGGCTTCAGCAGAGCGCAGATACCAAATACTGTTCTTCTAGTGTAGCCGTAGTTAGGCCACCACTTCAA
GAACTCTGTAGCACCGCCTACATACCTCGCTCTGCTAATCCTGTTACCAGTGGCTGCTGCCAGTGGCGAT
AAGTCGTGTCTTACCGGGTTGGACTCAAGACGATAGTTACCGGATAAGGCGCAGCGGTCGGGCTGAACGG
GGGGTTCGTGCACACAGCCCAGCTTGGAGCGAACGACCTACACCGAACTGAGATACCTACAGCGTGAGCT
ATGAGAAAGCGCCACGCTTCCCGAAGGGAGAAAGGCGGACAGGTATCCGGTAAGCGGCAGGGTCGGAACA
GGAGAGCGCACGAGGGAGCTTCCAGGGGGAAACGCCTGGTATCTTTATAGTCCTGTCGGGTTTCGCCACC
TCTGACTTGAGCGTCGATTTTTGTGATGCTCGTCAGGGGGGCGGAGCCTATGGAAAAACGCCAGCAACGC
GGCCTTTTTACGGTTCCTGGCCTTTTGCTGGCCTTTTGCTCACATGTTCTTTCCTGCGTTATCCCCTGAT
TCTGTGGATAACCGTATTACCGCCTTTGAGTGAGCTGATACCGCTCGCCGCAGCCGAACGACCGAGCGCA
GCGAGTCAGTGAGCGAGGAAGCGGAAGAGCGCCCAATACGCAAACCGCCTCTCCCCGCGCGTTGGCCGAT
TCATTAATGCAGCTGGCACGACAGGTTTCCCGACTGGAAAGCGGGCAGTGAGCGCAACGCAATTAATGTG
AGTTAGCTCACTCATTAGGCACCCCAGGCTTTACACTTTATGCTTCCGGCTCGTATGTTGTGTGGAATTG
TGAGCGGATAACAATTTCACACAGGAAACAGCTATGACCATGATTACGCCAAGCGCGCAATTAACCCTCA
CTAAAGGGAACAAAAGCTGGAGCTGCAAGCTTAATGTAGTCTTATGCAATACTCTTGTAGTCTTGCAACA
TGGTAACGATGAGTTAGCAACATGCCTTACAAGGAGAGAAAAAGCACCGTGCATGCCGATTGGTGGAAGT
AAGGTGGTACGATCGTGCCTTATTAGGAAGGCAACAGACGGGTCTGACATGGATTGGACGAACCACTGAA
TTGCCGCATTGCAGAGATATTGTATTTAAGTGCCTAGCTCGATACATAAACGGGTCTCTCTGGTTAGACC
AGATCTGAGCCTGGGAGCTCTCTGGCTAACTAGGGAACCCACTGCTTAAGCCTCAATAAAGCTTGCCTTG
AGTGCTTCAAGTAGTGTGTGCCCGTCTGTTGTGTGACTCTGGTAACTAGAGATCCCTCAGACCCTTTTAG
TCAGTGTGGAAAATCTCTAGCAGTGGCGCCCGAACAGGGACTTGAAAGCGAAAGGGAAACCAGAGGAGCT
CTCTCGACGCAGGACTCGGCTTGCTGAAGCGCGCACGGCAAGAGGCGAGGGGCGGCGACTGGTGAGTACG
CCAAAAATTTTGACTAGCGGAGGCTAGAAGGAGAGAGATGGGTGCGAGAGCGTCAGTATTAAGCGGGGGA
GAATTAGATCGCGATGGGAAAAAATTCGGTTAAGGCCAGGGGGAAAGAAAAAATATAAATTAAAACATAT
AGTATGGGCAAGCAGGGAGCTAGAACGATTCGCAGTTAATCCTGGCCTGTTAGAAACATCAGAAGGCTGT
AGACAAATACTGGGACAGCTACAACCATCCCTTCAGACAGGATCAGAAGAACTTAGATCATTATATAATA
CAGTAGCAACCCTCTATTGTGTGCATCAAAGGATAGAGATAAAAGACACCAAGGAAGCTTTAGACAAGAT
AGAGGAAGAGCAAAACAAAAGTAAGACCACCGCACAGCAAGCGGCCGCTGATCTTCAGACCTGGAGGAGG
AGATATGAGGGACAATTGGAGAAGTGAATTATATAAATATAAAGTAGTAAAAATTGAACCATTAGGAGTA
GCACCCACCAAGGCAAAGAGAAGAGTGGTGCAGAGAGAAAAAAGAGCAGTGGGAATAGGAGCTTTGTTCC
TTGGGTTCTTGGGAGCAGCAGGAAGCACTATGGGCGCAGCGTCAATGACGCTGACGGTACAGGCCAGACA
ATTATTGTCTGGTATAGTGCAGCAGCAGAACAATTTGCTGAGGGCTATTGAGGCGCAACAGCATCTGTTG
CAACTCACAGTCTGGGGCATCAAGCAGCTCCAGGCAAGAATCCTGGCTGTGGAAAGATACCTAAAGGATC
AACAGCTCCTGGGGATTTGGGGTTGCTCTGGAAAACTCATTTGCACCACTGCTGTGCCTTGGAATGCTAG
TTGGAGTAATAAATCTCTGGAACAGATTTGGAATCACACGACCTGGATGGAGTGGGACAGAGAAATTAAC
AATTACACAAGCTTAATACACTCCTTAATTGAAGAATCGCAAAACCAGCAAGAAAAGAATGAACAAGAAT
TATTGGAATTAGATAAATGGGCAAGTTTGTGGAATTGGTTTAACATAACAAATTGGCTGTGGTATATAAA
ATTATTCATAATGATAGTAGGAGGCTTGGTAGGTTTAAGAATAGTTTTTGCTGTACTTTCTATAGTGAAT
AGAGTTAGGCAGGGATATTCACCATTATCGTTTCAGACCCACCTCCCAACCCCGAGGGGACCCGACAGGC
CCGAAGGAATAGAAGAAGAAGGTGGAGAGAGAGACAGAGACAGATCCATTCGATTAGTGAACGGATCTCG
ACGGTATCGGTTAACTTTTAAAAGAAAAGGGGGGATTGGGGGGTACAGTGCAGGGGAAAGAATAGTAGAC
ATAATAGCAACAGACATACAAACTAAAGAATTACAAAAACAAATTACAAAAATTCAAAATTTTATCGATC
ACGAGACTAGCCTCGAGCTGGCTGCAGTAACGCCATTTTGCAAGGCATGGAAAAATACCAAACCAAGAAT
AGAGAAGTTCAGATCAAGGGCGGGTACATGAAAATAGCTAACGTTGGGCCAAACAGGATATCTGCGGTGA
GCAGTTTCGGCCCCGGCCCGGGGCCAAGAACAGATGGTCACCGCAGTTTCGGCCCCGGCCCGAGGCCAAG
AACAGATGGTCCCCAGATATGGCCCAACCCTCAGCAGTTTCTTAAGACCCATCAGATGTTTCCAGGCTCC
CCCAAGGACCTGAAATGACCCTGCGCCTTATTTGAATTAACCAATCAGCCTGCTTCTCGCTTCTGTTCGC
GCGCTTCTGCTTCCCGAGCTCTATAAAAGAGCTCACAACCCCTCACTCGGCGCGCCAGTCCTCCGACAGA
CTGAGTCGGCCGGTCGAATCAAGCTTATCGATACCGTCGACGGATCCGCTAGCCCGCGGTTCGAAATGGA
CTACGACTCGTACCAGCACTATTTCTACGACTATGACTGCGGGGAGGATTTCTACCGCTCCACGGCGCCC
AGCGAGGACATCTGGAAGAAATTCGAGCTGGTGCCATCGCCCCCCACGTCGCCGCCCTGGGGCTTGGGTC
CCGGCGCAGGGGACCCGGCCCCCGGGATTGGTCCCCCGGAGCCGTGGCCCGGAGGGTGCACCGGAGACGA
AGCGGAATCCCGGGGCCACTCGAAAGGCTGGGGCAGGAACTACGCCTCCATCATACGCCGTGACTGCATG
TGGAGCGGCTTCTCGGCCCGGGAACGGCTGGAGAGAGCTGTGAGCGACCGGCTCGCTCCTGGCGCGCCCC
GGGGGAACCCGCCCAAGGCGTCCGCCGCCCCGGACTGCACTCCCAGCCTCGAAGCCGGCAACCCGGCGCC
CGCCGCCCCCTGTCCGCTGGGCGAACCCAAGACCCAGGCCTGCTCCGGGTCCGAGAGCCCAAGCGACTCG
GAGAATGAAGAAATTGATGTTGTGACAGTAGAGAAGAGGCAGTCTCTGGGTATTCGGAAGCCGGTCACCA
TCACGGTGCGAGCAGACCCCCTGGATCCCTGCATGAAGCATTTCCACATCTCCATCCATCAGCAACAGCA
CAACTATGCTGCCCGTTTTCCTCCAGAAAGCTGCTCCCAAGAAGAGGCTTCAGAGAGGGGTCCCCAAGAA
GAGGTTCTGGAGAGAGATGCTGCAGGGGAAAAGGAAGATGAGGAGGATGAAGAGATTGTGAGTCCCCCAC
CTGTAGAAAGTGAGGCTGCCCAGTCCTGCCACCCCAAACCTGTCAGTTCTGATACTGAGGATGTGACCAA
GAGGAAGAATCACAACTTCCTGGAGCGCAAGAGGCGGAATGACCTGCGTTCGCGATTCTTGGCGCTGAGG
GACCAGGTGCCCACCCTGGCCAGCTGCTCCAAGGCCCCCAAAGTAGTGATCCTAAGCAAGGCCTTGGAAT
ACTTGCAAGCCCTGGTGGGGGCTGAGAAGAGGATGGCTACAGAGAAAAGACAGCTCCGATGCCGGCAGCA
GCAGTTGCAGAAAAGAATTGCATACCTCACTGGCTACTAAACCGGTCGGATCCCCCGGGCTGCAGGAATT
CGAGCATCTTACCGCCATTTATTCCCATATTTGTTCTGTTTTTCTTGATTTGGGTATACATTTAAATGTT
AATAAAACAAAATGGTGGGGCAATCATTTACATTTTTAGGGATATGTAATTACTAGTTCAGGTGTATTGC
CACAAGACAAACATGTTAAGAAACTTTCCCGTTATTTACGCTCTGTTCCTGTTAATCAACCTCTGGATTA
CAAAATTTGTGAAAGATTGACTGATATTCTTAACTATGTTGCTCCTTTTACGCTGTGTGGATATGCTGCT
TTAATGCCTCTGTATCATGCTATTGCTTCCCGTACGGCTTTCGTTTTCTCCTCCTTGTATAAATCCTGGT
TGCTGTCTCTTTATGAGGAGTTGTGGCCCGTTGTCCGTCAACGTGGCGTGGTGTGCTCTGTGTTTGCTGA
CGCAACCCCCACTGGCTGGGGCATTGCCACCACCTGTCAACTCCTTTCTGGGACTTTCGCTTTCCCCCTC
CCGATCGCCACGGCAGAACTCATCGCCGCCTGCCTTGCCCGCTGCTGGACAGGGGCTAGGTTGCTGGGCA
CTGATAATTCCGTGGTGTTGTCGGGGAAGCTGACGTCCTTTGCAATTCGATATCAAGCTGTACCTTCTAG
ATGTACAAACGATTTAGCGCTTCTAGACCAATGACTTACAAGGCAGCTGTAGATCTTAGCCACTTTTTAA
AAGAAAAGGGGGGACTGGAAGGGCTAATTCACTCCCAACGAAGACAAGATCTGCTTTTTGCTTGTACTGG
GTCTCTCTGGTTAGACCAGATCTGAGCCTGGGAGCTCTCTGGCTAACTAGGGAACCCACTGCTTAAGCCT
CAATAAAGCTTGCCTTGAGTGCTTCAAGTAGTGTGTGCCCGTCTGTTGTGTGACTCTGGTAACTAGAGAT
CCCTCAGACCCTTTTAGTCAGTGTGGAAAATCTCTAGCAGTAGTAGTTCATGTCATCTTATTATTCAGTA
TTTATAACTTGCAAAGAAATGAATATCAGAGAGTGAGAGGAACTTGTTTATTGCAGCTTATAATGGTTAC
AAATAAAGCAATAGCATCACAAATTTCACAAATAAAGCATTTTTTTCACTGCATTCTAGTTGTGGTTTGT
CCAAACTCATCAATGTATCTTATCATGTCTGGCTCTAGCTATCCCGCCCCTAACTCCGCCCATCCCGCCC
CTAACTCCGCCCAGTTCCGCCCATTCTCCGCCCCATGGCTGACTAATTTTTTTT
