>Addgene plasmid #218991 | SFFV-MYCL-Brd 7 | depositor partial sequence | sequence record 427454 | Barcode sequence
TGTACAAACGATTTAGCGCT
